>Addgene plasmid #22562 | Flag-HA-LOC220594 | addgene full sequence | sequence record 313902 | Addgene NGS Result
GGCCAGACTGTTACCACTCCCTTAAGTTTGACCTTAGGTCACTGGAAAGATGTCGAGCGGATCGCTCACA
ACCAGTCGGTAGATGTCAAGAAGAGACGTTGGGTTACCTTCTGCTCTGCAGAATGGCCAACCTTTAACGT
CGGATGGCCGCGAGACGGCACCTTTAACCGAGACCTCATCACCCAGGTTAAGATCAAGGTCTTTTCACCT
GGCCCGCATGGACACCCAGACCAGGTCCCCTACATCGTGACCTGGGAAGCCTTGGCTTTTGACCCCCCTC
CCTGGGTCAAGCCCTTTGTACACCCTAAGCCTCCGCCTCCTCTTCCTCCATCCGCCCCGTCTCTCCCCCT
TGAACCTCCTCGTTCGACCCCGCCTCGATCCTCCCTTTATCCAGCCCTCACTCCTTCTCTAGGCGCCGGA
ATTAGATCTGCCACCATGGACTACAAGGATGACGATGACAAGCTCGATGGAGGATACCCATACGATGTTC
CAGATTACGCTGCTCGAGGTTATCAAACAAGTTTGTACAAAAAAGTTGGCATGAGATATACTACTGTTCC
AAGTGTAAGACCCACTGCTTTAGCAACAAAGAAGCTGGATCTCTGGAGGCTTCCACCCTTCCTGATTATT
CACCTTAAGCGATTTCAATTTGTAAATGATCAGTGGATAAAATCACAGAAAATTGTCAAATTTCCTCGGG
AAAGTTTTGATCCGAGTGCTTTTTTGGTACCACGAGACCCGGCTCTCTGCCAGCATCAACCACTCACACC
CCAGGGGGATGAGCTCTCCAAGCCCAGGATTCTGGCAAGAGAGGTGAAGAAAGTGGATGTGCAGAGTTTG
GCTGGGGAAGAGGACATGCTCCTGAGCAAAAGCCCATCCTCACTCAGCGCTAACATCAGCAGCAGCCCAA
AAGGTTCTCCTTCTTCATCAAGAAAAAGTGGAACCAGCTGTCCCTCCAGCAAAAACAGCAGCCCTAATAG
CTGCCCACGGACTTTGGGGAGGAGCAAAGGGAGGCTCCGGCTGCCCCAGATTGGCAGCAAAAATAAACTG
TCAAGTAGTAAGAAGAACTTGGATGCCAGCAAAGAGAATGGGGCTGGGCAGATCTGTGAGCTGGCTGATG
CCTTGAGCTGAGGGCATATGCGGGGGGGCAGCCAACCAGAGCTGGTCACTCCTCAGGACCACGAGGTAGC
TTTGGGCAATGGATTCCTTTATGAGCATGAAGCATATGGCAATGGCTACAGCAATGGTCAGCTTGGAAAC
CACAGTGAAGAAGACAGCACTGATGACCAAAGAGAAGACACTCATATTAAGCCTATTTATAATCTATATG
CAATTTCATGCCATTCAGGAATTCTGAGTGGGGGCCATTACGTCACTTATGCCAAAAACCCAAACTGCAA
GTGGTACTGCTACAATGGCAGCATCTGTGAGGAACATCACCCTGATGAAATTGACACCGACTCTGCCTAC
ATTCTTTTCTATGAGCAGCAGAGGATAGACTACGCACAATTTCTGCCAAAGATTGATGGCAAAAAGATGG
CAGACACAAGCAGTATGGATGAAGACTTTGAGTCTGATTACGAAAAGTACTGTGTGTTACAGTAACCAAC
TTTCTTGTACAAAGTGGTTCGATAACGAATTCCGCCCCCCCCCCCTAACGTTACTGGCCGAAGCCGCTTG
GAATAAGGCCGGTGTGCGTTTGTCTATATGTTATTTTCCACCATATTGCCGTCTTTTGGCAATGTGAGGG
CCCGGAAACCTGGCCCTGTCTTCTTGACGAGCATTCCTAGGGGTCTTTCCCCTCTCGCCAAAGGAATGCA
AGGTCTGTTGAATGTCGTGAAGGAAGCAGTTCCTCTGGAAGCTTCTTGAAGACAAACAACGTCTGTAGCG
ACCCTTTGCAGGCAGCGGAACCCCCCACCTGGCGACAGGTGCCTCTGCGGCCAAAAGCCACGTGTATAAG
ATACACCTGCAAAGGCGGCACAACCCCAGTGCCACGTTGTGAGTTGGATAGTTGTGGAAAGAGTCAAATG
GCTCTCCTCAAGCGTATTCAACAAGGGGCTGAAGGATGCCCAGAAGGTACCCCATTGTATGGGATCTGAT
CTGGGGCCTCGGTGCACATGCTTTACATGTGTTTAGTCGAGGTTAAAAAAACGTCTAGGCCCCCCGAACC
ACGGGGACGTGGTTTTCCTTTGAAAAACACGATGATAATATGGCCACAACCATGACCGAGTACAAGCCCA
CGGTGCGCCTCGCCACCCGCGACGACGTCCCCAGGGCCGTACGCACCCTCGCCGCCGCGTTCGCCGACTA
CCCCGCCACGCGCCACACCGTCGATCCGGACCGCCACATCGAGCGGGTCACCGAGCTGCAAGAACTCTTC
CTCACGCGCGTCGGGCTCGACATCGGCAAGGTGTGGGTCGCGGACGACGGCGCCGCGGTGGCGGTCTGGA
CCACGCCGGAGAGCGTCGAAGCGGGGGCGGTGTTCGCCGAGATCGGCCCGCGCATGGCCGAGTTGAGCGG
TTCCCGGCTGGCCGCGCAGCAACAGATGGAAGGCCTCCTGGCGCCGCACCGGCCCAAGGAGCCCGCGTGG
TTCCTGGCCACCGTCGGCGTCTCGCCCGACCACCAGGGCAAGGGTCTGGGCAGCGCCGTCGTGCTCCCCG
GAGTGGAGGCGGCCGAGCGCGCCGGGGTGCCCGCCTTCCTGGAGACCTCCGCGCCCCGCAACCTCCCCTT
CTACGAGCGGCTCGGCTTCACCGTCACCGCCGACGTCGAGGTGCCCGAAGGACCGCGCACCTGGTGCATG
ACCCGCAAGCCCGGTGCCTGATGCATCGATGTCGACCTGCAGCCAAGCTTATCGATAAAATAAAAGATTT
TATTTAGTCTCCAGAAAAAGGGGGGAATGAAAGACCCCACCTGTAGGTTTGGCAAGCTAGCTTAAGTAAC
GCCATTTTGCAAGGCATGGAAAATACATAACTGAGAATAGAGAAGTTCAGATCAAGGTTAGGAACAGAGA
GACAGCAGAATATGGGCCAAACAGGATATCTGTGGTAAGCAGTTCCTGCCCCGGCTCAGGGCCAAGAACA
GATGGTCCCCAGATGCGGTCCCGCCCTCAGCAGTTTCTAGAGAACCATCAGATGTTTCCAGGGTGCCCCA
AGGACCTGAAATGACCCTGTGCCTTATTTGAACTAACCAATCAGTTCGCTTCTCGCTTCTGTTCGCGCGC
TTCTGCTCCCCGAGCTCAATAAAAGAGCCCACAACCCCTCACTCGGCGCGCCAGTCCTCCGATAGACTGC
GTCGCCCGGGTACCCGTGTATCCAATAAACCCTCTTGCAGTTGCATCCGACTTGTGGTCTCGCTGTTCCT
TGGGAGGGTCTCCTCTGAGTGATTGACTACCCGTCAGCGGGGGTCTTTCATGGGTAACAGTTTCTTGAAG
TTGGAGAACAACATTCTGAGGGTAGGAGTCGAATATTAAGTAATCCTGACTCAATTAGCCACTGTTTTGA
ATCCACATACTCCAATACTCCTGAAATAGTTCATTATGGACAGCGCAGAAAGAGCTGGGGAGAATTGTGA
AATTGTTATCCGCTCACAATTCCACACAACATACGAGCCGGAAGCATAAAGTGTAAAGCCTGGGGTGCCT
AATGAGTGAGCTAACTCACATTAATTGCGTTGCGCTCACTGCCCGCTTTCCAGTCGGGAAACCTGTCGTG
CCAGCTGCATTAATGAATCGGCCAACGCGCGGGGAGAGGCGGTTTGCGTATTGGGCGCTCTTCCGCTTCC
TCGCTCACTGACTCGCTGCGCTCGGTCGTTCGGCTGCGGCGAGCGGTATCAGCTCACTCAAAGGCGGTAA
TACGGTTATCCACAGAATCAGGGGATAACGCAGGAAAGAACATGTGAGCAAAAGGCCAGCAAAAGGCCAG
GAACCGTAAAAAGGCCGCGTTGCTGGCGTTTTTCCATAGGCTCCGCCCCCCTGACGAGCATCACAAAAAT
CGACGCTCAAGTCAGAGGTGGCGAAACCCGACAGGACTATAAAGATACCAGGCGTTTCCCCCTGGAAGCT
CCCTCGTGCGCTCTCCTGTTCCGACCCTGCCGCTTACCGGATACCTGTCCGCCTTTCTCCCTTCGGGAAG
CGTGGCGCTTTCTCATAGCTCACGCTGTAGGTATCTCAGTTCGGTGTAGGTCGTTCGCTCCAAGCTGGGC
TGTGTGCACGAACCCCCCGTTCAGCCCGACCGCTGCGCCTTATCCGGTAACTATCGTCTTGAGTCCAACC
CGGTAAGACACGACTTATCGCCACTGGCAGCAGCCACTGGTAACAGGATTAGCAGAGCGAGGTATGTAGG
CGGTGCTACAGAGTTCTTGAAGTGGTGGCCTAACTACGGCTACACTAGAAGAACAGTATTTGGTATCTGC
GCTCTGCTGAAGCCAGTTACCTTCGGAAAAAGAGTTGGTAGCTCTTGATCCGGCAAACAAACCACCGCTG
GTAGCGGTGGTTTTTTTGTTTGCAAGCAGCAGATTACGCGCAGAAAAAAAGGATCTCAAGAAGATCCTTT
GATCTTTTCTACGGGGTCTGACGCTCAGTGGAACGAAAACTCACGTTAAGGGATTTTGGTCATGAGATTA
TCAAAAAGGATCTTCACCTAGATCCTTTTAAATTAAAAATGAAGTTTTAAATCAATCTAAAGTATATATG
AGTAAACTTGGTCTGACAGTTACCAATGCTTAATCAGTGAGGCACCTATCTCAGCGATCTGTCTATTTCG
TTCATCCATAGTTGCCTGACTCCCCGTCGTGTAGATAACTACGATACGGGAGGGCTTACCATCTGGCCCC
AGTGCTGCAATGATACCGCGAGACCCACGCTCACCGGCTCCAGATTTATCAGCAATAAACCAGCCAGCCG
GAAGGGCCGAGCGCAGAAGTGGTCCTGCAACTTTATCCGCCTCCATCCAGTCTATTAATTGTTGCCGGGA
AGCTAGAGTAAGTAGTTCGCCAGTTAATAGTTTGCGCAACGTTGTTGCCATTGCTACAGGCATCGTGGTG
TCACGCTCGTCGTTTGGTATGGCTTCATTCAGCTCCGGTTCCCAACGATCAAGGCGAGTTACATGATCCC
CCATGTTGTGCAAAAAAGCGGTTAGCTCCTTCGGTCCTCCGATCGTTGTCAGAAGTAAGTTGGCCGCAGT
GTTATCACTCATGGTTATGGCAGCACTGCATAATTCTCTTACTGTCATGCCATCCGTAAGATGCTTTTCT
GTGACTGGTGAGTACTCAACCAAGTCATTCTGAGAATAGTGTATGCGGCGACCGAGTTGCTCTTGCCCGG
CGTCAATACGGGATAATACCGCGCCACATAGCAGAACTTTAAAAGTGCTCATCATTGGAAAACGTTCTTC
GGGGCGAAAACTCTCAAGGATCTTACCGCTGTTGAGATCCAGTTCGATGTAACCCACTCGTGCACCCAAC
TGATCTTCAGCATCTTTTACTTTCACCAGCGTTTCTGGGTGAGCAAAAACAGGAAGGCAAAATGCCGCAA
AAAAGGGAATAAGGGCGACACGGAAATGTTGAATACTCATACTCTTCCTTTTTCAATATTATTGAAGCAT
TTATCAGGGTTATTGTCTCATGAGCGGATACATATTTGAATGTATTTAGAAAAATAAACAAATAGGGGTT
CCGCGCACATTTCCCCGAAAAGTGCCACCTGACGTCTAAGAAACCATTATTATCATGACATTAACCTATA
AAAATAGGCGTATCACGAGGCCCTTTCGTCTCGCGCGTTTCGGTGATGACGGTGAAAACCTCTGACACAT
GCAGCTCCCGGAGACGGTCACAGCTTGTCTGTAAGCGGATGCCGGGAGCAGACAAGCCCGTCAGGGCGCG
TCAGCGGGTGTTGGCGGGTGTCGGGGCTGGCTTAACTATGCGGCATCAGAGCAGATTGTACTGAGAGTGC
ACCATATGCGGTGTGAAATACCGCACAGATGCGTAAGGAGAAAATACCGCATCAGGCGCCATTCGCCATT
CAGGCTGCGCAACTGTTGGGAAGGGCGATCGGTGCGGGCCTCTTCGCTATTACGCCAGCTGGCGAAAGGG
GGATGTGCTGCAAGGCGATTAAGTTGGGTAACGCCAGGGTTTTCCCAGTCACGACGTTGTAAAACGACGG
CGCAAGGAATGGTGCATGCAAGGAGATGGCGCCCAACAGTCCCCCGGCCACGGGGCCTGCCACCATACCC
ACGCCGAAACAAGCGCTCATGAGCCCGAAGTGGCGAGCCCGATCTTCCCCATCGGTGATGTCGGCGATAT
AGGCGCCAGCAACCGCACCTGTGGCGCCGGTGATGCCGGCCACGATGCGTCCGGCGTAGAGGCGATTAGT
CCAATTTGTTAAAGACAGGATATCAGTGGTCCAGGCTCTAGTTTTGACTCAACAATATCACCAGCTGAAG
CCTATAGAGTACGAGCCATAGATAAAATAAAAGATTTTATTTAGTCTCCAGAAAAAGGGGGGAATGAAAG
ACCCCACCTGTAGGTTTGGCAAGCTAGCTTAAGTAACGCCATTTTGCAAGGCATGGAAAATACATAACTG
AGAATAGAGAAGTTCAGATCAAGGTTAGGAACAGAGAGACAGCAGAATATGGGCCAAACAGGATATCTGT
GGTAAGCAGTTCCTGCCCCGGCTCAGGGCCAAGAACAGATGGTCCCCAGATGCGGTCCCGCCCTCAGCAG
TTTCTAGAGAACCATCAGATGTTTCCAGGGTGCCCCAAGGACCTGAAATGACCCTGTGCCTTATTTGAAC
TAACCAATCAGTTCGCTTCTCGCTTCTGTTCGCGCGCTTCTGCTCCCCGAGCTCAATAAAAGAGCCCACA
ACCCCTCACTCGGCGCGCCAGTCCTCCGATAGACTGCGTCGCCCGGGTACCCGTATTCCCAATAAAGCCT
CTTGCTGTTTGCATCCGAATCGTGGACTCGCTGATCCTTGGGAGGGTCTCCTCAGATTGATTGACTGCCC
ACCTCGGGGGTCTTTCATTTGGAGGTTCCACCGAGATTTGGAGACCCCTGCCCAGGGACCACCGACCCCC
CCGCCGGGAGGTAAGCTGGCCAGCGGTCGTTTCGTGTCTGTCTCTGTCTTTGTGCGTGTTTGTGCCGGCA
TCTAATGTTTGCGCCTGCGTCTGTACTAGTTAGCTAACTAGCTCTGTATCTGGCGGACCCGTGGTGGAAC
TGACGAGTTCTGAACACCCGGCCGCAACCCTGGGAGACGTCCCAGGGACTTTGGGGGCCGTTTTTGTGGC
CCGACCTGAGGAAGGGAGTCGATGTGGAATCCGACCCCGTCAGGATATGTGGTTCTGGTAGGAGACGAGA
ACCTAAAACAGTTCCCGCCTCCGTCTGAATTTTTGCTTTCGGTTTGGAACCGAAGCCGCGCGTCTTGTCT
GCTGCAGCGCTGCAGCATCGTTCTGTGTTGTCTCTGTCTGACTGTGTTTCTGTATTTGTCTGAAAATTAG
Features (pLannotate 1.2.2; 23 found; start..end, strand, type, name):
      1..417     +  CDS            gag (truncated): truncated Moloney murine leukemia virus (MMLV) gag gene lacking the start codon
    442..462     +  CDS            FLAG (fragment): FLAG® epitope tag, followed by an enterokinase cleavage site
    475..501     +  CDS            3xHA (fragment): three tandem HA epitope tags
    518..535     +  protein_bind   attB1 (fragment): mutant version of attB; core recombination site for the Gateway® BP reaction BP Clonase™
    580..1602    +  CDS            USP6 (fragment): UBP6_HUMAN - Also known as HRP1, TRE2. Experimental evidence at protein level: Swiss-Prot protein existence level 1. Deubiquitinase with an ATP-independent isopeptidase activity, cleaving at the C-terminus of the ubiquitin moiety. Catalyzes its own deubiquitination. In vitro, isoform 2, but not isoform 3, shows deubiquitinating activity. Promotes plasma membrane localization of ARF6 and selectively regulates ARF6-dependent endocytic protein trafficking. Is able to initiate tumorigenesis by inducing the production of matrix metalloproteinases following NF-kappa-B activation. From Homo sapiens (
   1610..1627    -  protein_bind   attB2 (fragment): mutant version of attB; core recombination site for the Gateway® BP reaction BP Clonase™
   1746..2208    +  misc_feature   IRES: internal ribosome entry site (IRES) of the encephalomyocarditis virus (EMCV)
   2222..2821    +  CDS            PuroR: puromycin N-acetyltransferase; pac from Streptomyces alboniger; confers resistance to puromycin
   2897..3411    +  LTR            3' LTR: 3' long terminal repeat from murine embryonic stem cell virus
   3573..3589    -  protein_bind   lac operator: The lac repressor binds to the lac operator to inhibit transcription in E. coli. This inhibition can be relieved by adding lactose or isopropyl-β-D-thiogalactopyranoside (IPTG). lac repressor encoded by lacI
   3597..3627    -  promoter       lac promoter: promoter for the E. coli lac operon
   3642..3663    -  protein_bind   CAP binding site: CAP binding activates transcription in the presence of cAMP. E. coli catabolite activator protein
   3676..3768    -  CDS            lacI (fragment): lac repressor; lacI; The lac repressor binds to the lac operator to inhibit transcription in E. coli. This inhibition can be relieved by adding lactose or isopropyl-β-D-thiogalactopyranoside (IPTG).
   3951..4539    -  rep_origin     ori: high-copy-number ColE1/pMB1/pBR322/pUC origin of replication
   4710..5570    -  CDS            AmpR: β-lactamase; bla; confers resistance to ampicillin, carbenicillin, and related antibiotics
   5571..5675    -  promoter       AmpR promoter: bla
   5770..5805    +  CDS            rop (fragment): Rop protein, which maintains plasmids at low copy number; rop
   5907..6006    +  misc_feature   bom (fragment): basis of mobility region from pBR322
   6012..6161    -  CDS            lacZα (fragment): LacZα fragment of β-galactosidase; lacZ fragment
   6161..6362    -  CDS            TcR (fragment): tetracycline efflux protein; tet; confers resistance to tetracycline
   6363..6461    +  CDS            env (fragment): murine leukemia virus gPr80 envelope polyprotein precursor; env; proteolytically cleaved into gp70SU and p15TM subunits
   6503..7019    +  LTR            5' LTR: 5' long terminal repeat from murine embryonic stem cell virus
   7083..7424    +  misc_feature   MESV Ψ: packaging signal of murine embryonic stem cell virus
