[The description below was written by a language model from this plasmid's Addgene catalogue record and pLannotate feature annotations shown in this document.]
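Description:
Flag-HA-LOC220594 is a gammaretroviral mammalian expression plasmid built on the Gateway destination backbone pDEST_LTR_N_FLAG_HA_IRES_puro. It carries the human open reading frame LOC220594 (also called TL132 protein, now catalogued as USP32P2), which was introduced by an LR recombination reaction, leaving attB1 and attB2 remnants on either side of the insert. The automated annotation labels the roughly 1 kb insert as a fragment of USP6. This reflects sequence similarity to that deubiquitinase, not a different insert. The plasmid is propagated in E. coli through a high-copy ColE1/pUC-type origin with ampicillin selection. The short lac, rop, bom, TcR and env fragments in the table are cloning-history remnants of the backbone.

The viral cassette is bounded by murine embryonic stem cell virus 5' and 3' LTRs. Downstream of the 5' LTR lie the MESV Ψ packaging signal and a truncated MMLV gag segment lacking its start codon, which together support encapsidation of the transcript when packaging functions are supplied in trans. No separate internal promoter is annotated, so expression is presumably driven from the 5' LTR. The transcript encodes N-terminal FLAG and HA epitopes fused to the LOC220594 coding sequence, followed by an EMCV IRES and puromycin N-acetyltransferase. Because tagged protein and drug resistance arise from one bicistronic message, puromycin selection enriches for cells expressing the fusion.

The tandem tag suits stable transduction followed by affinity purification, consistent with the associated study mapping interaction partners of human deubiquitinating enzymes. Quality-control sequencing noted a possible arginine-to-glutamine change relative to the canonical sequence, which may simply be a polymorphism.
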