Addgene plasmid #22562: Flag-HA-LOC220594
Depositing lab: Wade Harper. Depositing organization: Harvard Medical School. Publication: Defining the human deubiquitinating enzyme interaction landscape. Sowa ME, Bennett EJ, Gygi SP, Harper JW. Cell. 2009 Jul 23. 138(2):389-403. 10.1016/j.cell.2009.04.042 PubMed 19615732.
Backbone
  Vector backbone: pDEST_LTR_N_FLAG_HA_IRES_puro
  Backbone manufacturer: Harper_Lab
  Backbone size w/o insert (bp): 6521
  Vector type: Mammalian Expression, Retroviral
  Selectable markers: Puromycin
Growth in bacteria
  Bacterial resistance: Ampicillin, 100 μg/mL
  Growth temperature: 37°C
  Growth strain: DH5alpha
  Copy number: High Copy
Gene/Insert
  Gene/Insert name: LOC220594 (alt name: TL132 protein)
  Species: H. sapiens (human)
  GenBank ID: AJ012755
  Entrez Gene: USP32P2 (a.k.a. TL132)
  Tag / fusion protein: HA (N terminal on backbone); FLAG (N terminal on backbone)
  Cloning method: Gateway Cloning; 5′ cloning site GATEWAY_LR (unknown if destroyed); 3′ cloning site GATEWAY_LR (unknown if destroyed)
  Sequencing primers: 5′ CAGCCCTCACTCCTTCTCTAGG; 3′ CAAGCGGCTTCGGCCAGTAAC
Terms and licenses: Academic/Nonprofit Terms; Industry Terms: Not Available to Industry
Depositor comments: Addgene's quality control sequence picked up a possible R->Q mutation in the canonical LOC220594, but this may just be a polymorphism.
How to cite: Flag-HA-LOC220594 was a gift from Wade Harper (Addgene plasmid # 22562 ; http://n2t.net/addgene:22562 ; RRID:Addgene_22562)
