>Addgene plasmid #22562 | Flag-HA-LOC220594 | addgene partial sequence | sequence record 28363 | 22562 with HarMSCVb (caggtcccctacatcgtgac)
CCTTTGTACNCCCTAAGCCTCCGCCTCCTCTTCCTCCATCCGCCCCGTCTCTCCCCCTTGAACCTCCTCG
TTCGACCCCGCCTCGATCCTCCCTTTATCCAGCCCTCACTCCTTCTCTAGGCGCCGGAATTAGATCTGCC
ACCATGGACTACAAGGATGACGATGACAAGCTCGATGGAGGATACCCATACGATGTTCCAGATTACGCTG
CTCGAGGTTATCAAACAAGTTTGTACAAAAAAGTTGGCATGAGATATACTACTGTTCCAAGTGTAAGACC
CACTGCTTTAGCAACAAAGAAGCTGGATCTCTGGAGGCTTCCACCCTTCCTGATTATTCACCTTAAGCGA
TTTCAATTTGTAAATGATCAGTGGATAAAATCACAGAAAATTGTCAAATTTCCTCGGGAAAGTTTTGATC
CGAGTGCTTTTTTGGTACCACGAGACCCGGCTCTCTGCCAGCATCAACCACTCACACCCCAGGGGGATGA
GCTCTCCAAGCCCAGGATTCTGGCAAGAGAGGTGAAGAAAGTGGATGTGCAGAGTTTGGCTGGGGAAGAG
GACATGCTCCTGAGCAAAAGCCCATCCTCACTCAGCGCTAACATCAGCAGCAGCCCAAAAGGTTCTCCTT
CTTCATCAAGAAAAAGTGGAACCAGCTGTCCCTCCAGCAAAAACAGCAGCCCTAATAGCTGCCCACGGAC
TTTGGGGAGGAGCAAAGGGAGGCTCCNGCTGCCCCAGATTGGCAGCAAAAATAAACTGTCAAGTAGTAAG
AANAACTTGGATGCCAGCAAAGANAATGGGGCTGGGCAGATCTGTGANCTGGCTGANGNCTTGAGCTGAG
GGCATATGCGGGGGGGCAGCCAACCAGANCTGGNCACTCCTCNNNACC
